Addgene plasmid #147318: pnEA-NvG-DmNot1_1388-1717_Q
Purpose: Bacterial Expression of DmNot1_1388-1717
Depositing lab: Elisa Izaurralde. Depositing organization: Max Planck Institute for Developmental Biology.
Backbone
  Vector backbone: Unknown
  Vector type: Bacterial Expression
Growth in bacteria
  Bacterial resistance: Ampicillin, 100 μg/mL
  Growth temperature: 37°C
  Growth strain: DH5alpha
  Copy number: Low Copy
Gene/Insert
  Gene/Insert name: DmNot1_1388-1717
  Species: D. melanogaster (fly)
  Mutation: 1 silent mutation compared to the sequence given by NCBI: NM_001103772.2.
  Entrez Gene: Not1 (a.k.a. Dmel_CG34407, CG1874, CG1884, CG34407, Dmel\CG34407, Dmel_CG1874, Dmel_CG1884, NOT, NOT1, anon-EST:Liang-1.29, anon-WO0118547.221, clone 1.29, not1)
  Cloning method: Unknown
Terms and licenses: Academic/Nonprofit Terms; Industry Terms: Not Available to Industry
Depositor comments: Plasmids from this collection were made available to the research community and donated after the lab closed. Please note that the sequence provided by the depositing laboratory may be theoretical/predicted or based on Sanger sequencing results. There may be discrepancies between sequencing results obtained by Addgene and the depositor sequence. If an Addgene verified sequence is not available, please contact before placing your order to request that our lab fully sequence the plasmid.
How to cite: pnEA-NvG-DmNot1_1388-1717_Q was a gift from Elisa Izaurralde (Addgene plasmid # 147318 ; http://n2t.net/addgene:147318 ; RRID:Addgene_147318)
