[The description below was written by a language model from this plasmid's Addgene catalogue record and pLannotate feature annotations shown in this document.]
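Description:
pnEA-NvG-DmNot1_1388-1717_Q is a 7,383 nt bacterial expression plasmid for producing a fragment of the Drosophila melanogaster Not1 protein (residues 1388–1717, as the name indicates) in E. coli. The catalogue lists the backbone as unknown, but the annotated features point to a pBR322-derived, pET-style architecture. It has a ColE1/pMB1-type origin accompanied by the bom mobility region and the rop gene, which keeps copy number low and matches the "low copy" entry in the record. Scattered fragments of the tetracycline resistance gene and its promoter appear to be non-functional remnants of the parental vector. Selection is by ampicillin through the bla gene under its own promoter.

The expression cassette consists of a T7 promoter followed by a lac operator, the efficient T7 gene 10 ribosome binding site, a Schistosoma japonicum glutathione S-transferase (GST) coding sequence and a downstream T7 terminator. A plasmid-borne lacI gene supplies lac repressor, so transcription is held off until IPTG induction in a host that provides T7 RNA polymerase. The Not1 insert itself was not annotated, but the roughly 1.1 kb unannotated gap between GST and the terminator region is about the right size for a 330-residue fragment. This suggests an N-terminal GST fusion suited to glutathione affinity purification or pull-down assays. Any linker or protease cleavage site between GST and the insert is not recorded, and the short gene 10-derived match just before the terminator is probably vector sequence rather than a functional tag. The insert carries one silent mutation relative to the NCBI reference transcript. The depositor's sequence may be theoretical or only partly verified.
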