Features (pLannotate 1.2.2; 19 found; start..end, strand, type, name):
    104..208     +  promoter       AmpR promoter: bla
    209..1069    +  CDS            AmpR: β-lactamase; bla; confers resistance to ampicillin, carbenicillin, and related antibiotics
   1240..1828    +  rep_origin     ori: high-copy-number ColE1/pMB1/pBR322/pUC origin of replication
   2014..2156    -  misc_feature   bom: basis of mobility region from pBR322
   2258..2449    -  CDS            rop: Rop protein, which maintains plasmids at low copy number; rop
   2466..2846    +  CDS            YPB1_ECOLX: Protein predicted: Swiss-Prot protein existence level 4. From Escherichia coli.
   3088..3712    -  CDS            TcR (fragment): tetracycline efflux protein; tet; confers resistance to tetracycline
   3727..3748    -  protein_bind   CAP binding site: CAP binding activates transcription in the presence of cAMP. E. coli catabolite activator protein
   3761..4843    -  CDS            lacI: lac repressor; lacI; The lac repressor binds to the lac operator to inhibit transcription in E. coli. This inhibition can be relieved by adding lactose or isopropyl-β-D-thiogalactopyranoside (IPTG).
   4844..4921    -  promoter       lacI promoter: lacI
   4929..5208    -  CDS            TcR (fragment): tetracycline efflux protein; tet; confers resistance to tetracycline
   5230..5248    +  promoter       T7 promoter: promoter for bacteriophage T7 RNA polymerase
   5249..5273    +  protein_bind   lac operator: The lac repressor binds to the lac operator to inhibit transcription in E. coli. This inhibition can be relieved by adding lactose or isopropyl-β-D-thiogalactopyranoside (IPTG). lac repressor encoded by lacI
   5288..5310    +  RBS            RBS: efficient ribosome binding site from bacteriophage T7 gene 10 (Olins and Rangwala, 1989)
   5321..5971    +  CDS            GST: glutathione S-transferase from Schistosoma japonicum
   7067..7116    +  CDS            SET1 (fragment): solubility-enhancement tag derived from T7 phage gene 10B
   7124..7171    +  terminator     T7 terminator: transcription terminator for bacteriophage T7 RNA polymerase
   7194..7298    -  CDS            TcR (fragment): tetracycline efflux protein; tet; confers resistance to tetracycline
   7346..7374    -  promoter       tet promoter: E. coli promoter for tetracycline efflux protein gene
>Addgene plasmid #147318 | pnEA-NvG-DmNot1_1388-1717_Q | depositor full sequence | sequence record 289765 | Full Sequence
TTCTTGAAGACGAAAGGGCCTCGTGATACGCCTATTTTTATAGGTTAATGTCATGATAATAATGGTTTCT
TAGACGTCAGGTGGCACTTTTCGGGGAAATGTGCGCGGAACCCCTATTTGTTTATTTTTCTAAATACATT
CAAATATGTATCCGCTCATGAGACAATAACCCTGATAAATGCTTCAATAATATTGAAAAAGGAAGAGTAT
GAGTATTCAACATTTCCGTGTCGCCCTTATTCCCTTTTTTGCGGCATTTTGCCTTCCTGTTTTTGCTCAC
CCAGAAACGCTGGTGAAAGTAAAAGATGCTGAAGATCAGTTGGGTGCACGAGTGGGTTACATCGAACTGG
ATCTCAACAGCGGTAAGATCCTTGAGAGTTTTCGCCCCGAAGAACGTTTTCCAATGATGAGCACTTTTAA
AGTTCTGCTATGTGGCGCGGTATTATCCCGTGTTGACGCCGGGCAAGAGCAACTCGGTCGCCGCATACAC
TATTCTCAGAATGACTTGGTTGAGTACTCACCAGTCACAGAAAAGCATCTTACGGATGGCATGACAGTAA
GAGAATTATGCAGTGCTGCCATAACCATGAGTGATAACACTGCGGCCAACTTACTTCTGACAACGATCGG
AGGACCGAAGGAGCTAACCGCTTTTTTGCACAACATGGGGGATCATGTAACTCGCCTTGATCGTTGGGAA
CCGGAGCTGAATGAAGCCATACCAAACGACGAGCGTGACACCACGATGCCTGCAGCAATGGCAACAACGT
TGCGCAAACTATTAACTGGCGAACTACTTACTCTAGCTTCCCGGCAACAATTAATAGACTGGATGGAGGC
GGATAAAGTTGCAGGACCACTTCTGCGCTCGGCCCTTCCGGCTGGCTGGTTTATTGCTGATAAATCTGGA
GCCGGTGAGCGTGGGTCTCGCGGTATCATTGCAGCACTGGGGCCAGATGGTAAGCCCTCCCGTATCGTAG
TTATCTACACGACGGGGAGTCAGGCAACTATGGATGAACGAAATAGACAGATCGCTGAGATAGGTGCCTC
ACTGATTAAGCATTGGTAACTGTCAGACCAAGTTTACTCATATATACTTTAGATTGATTTAAAACTTCAT
TTTTAATTTAAAAGGATCTAGGTGAAGATCCTTTTTGATAATCTCATGACCAAAATCCCTTAACGTGAGT
TTTCGTTCCACTGAGCGTCAGACCCCGTAGAAAAGATCAAAGGATCTTCTTGAGATCCTTTTTTTCTGCG
CGTAATCTGCTGCTTGCAAACAAAAAAACCACCGCTACCAGCGGTGGTTTGTTTGCCGGATCAAGAGCTA
CCAACTCTTTTTCCGAAGGTAACTGGCTTCAGCAGAGCGCAGATACCAAATACTGTCCTTCTAGTGTAGC
CGTAGTTAGGCCACCACTTCAAGAACTCTGTAGCACCGCCTACATACCTCGCTCTGCTAATCCTGTTACC
AGTGGCTGCTGCCAGTGGCGATAAGTCGTGTCTTACCGGGTTGGACTCAAGACGATAGTTACCGGATAAG
GCGCAGCGGTCGGGCTGAACGGGGGGTTCGTGCACACAGCCCAGCTTGGAGCGAACGACCTACACCGAAC
TGAGATACCTACAGCGTGAGCTATGAGAAAGCGCCACGCTTCCCGAAGGGAGAAAGGCGGACAGGTATCC
GGTAAGCGGCAGGGTCGGAACAGGAGAGCGCACGAGGGAGCTTCCAGGGGGAAACGCCTGGTATCTTTAT
AGTCCTGTCGGGTTTCGCCACCTCTGACTTGAGCGTCGATTTTTGTGATGCTCGTCAGGGGGGCGGAGCC
TATGGAAAAACGCCAGCAACGCGGCCTTTTTACGGTTCCTGGCCTTTTGCTGGCCTTTTGCTCACATGTT
CTTTCCTGCGTTATCCCCTGATTCTGTGGATAACCGTATTACCGCCTTTGAGTGAGCTGATACCGCTCGC
CGCAGCCGAACGACCGAGCGCAGCGAGTCAGTGAGCGAGGAAGCGGAAGAGCGCCTGATGCGGTATTTTC
TCCTTACGCATCTGTGCGGTATTTCACACCGCATATATGGTGCACTCTCAGTACAATCTGCTCTGATGCC
GCATAGTTAAGCCAGTATACACTCCGCTATCGCTACGTGACTGGGTCATGGCTGCGCCCCGACACCCGCC
AACACCCGCTGACGCGCCCTGACGGGCTTGTCTGCTCCCGGCATCCGCTTACAGACAAGCTGTGACCGTC
TCCGGGAGCTGCATGTGTCAGAGGTTTTCACCGTCATCACCGAAACGCGCGAGGCAGCTGCGGTAAAGCT
CATCAGCGTGGTCGTGAAGCGATTCACAGATGTCTGCCTGTTCATCCGCGTCCAGCTCGTTGAGTTTCTC
CAGAAGCGTTAATGTCTGGCTTCTGATAAAGCGGGCCATGTTAAGGGCGGTTTTTTCCTGTTTGGTCACT
GATGCCTCCGTGTAAGGGGGATTTCTGTTCATGGGGGTAATGATACCGATGAAACGAGAGAGGATGCTCA
CGATACGGGTTACTGATGATGAACATGCCCGGTTACTGGAACGTTGTGAGGGTAAACAACTGGCGGTATG
GATGCGGCGGGACCAGAGAAAAATCACTCAGGGTCAATGCCAGCGCTTCGTTAATACAGATGTAGGTGTT
CCACAGGGTAGCCAGCAGCATCCTGCGATGCAGATCCGGAACATAATGGTGCAGGGCGCTGACTTCCGCG
TTTCCAGACTTTACGAAACACGGAAACCGAAGACCATTCATGTTGTTGCTCAGGTCGCAGACGTTTTGCA
GCAGCAGTCGCTTCACGTTCGCTCGCGTATCGGTGATTCATTCTGCTAACCAGTAAGGCAACCCCGCCAG
CCTAGCCGGGTCCTCAACGACAGGAGCACGATCATGCGCACCCGTGGCCAGGACCCAACGCTGCCCGAGA
TGCGCCGCGTGCGGCTGCTGGAGATGGCGGACGCGATGGATATGTTCTGCCAAGGGTTGGTTTGCGCATT
CACAGTTCTCCGCAAGAATTGATTGGCTCCAATTCTTGGAGTGGTGAATCCGTTAGCGAGGTGCCGCCGG
CTTCCATTCAGGTCGAGGTGGCCCGGCTCCATGCACCGCGACGCAACGCGGGGAGGCAGACAAGGTATAG
GGCGGCGCCTACAATCCATGCCAACCCGTTCCATGTGCTCGCCGAGGCGGCATAAATCGCCGTGACGATC
AGCGGTCCAGTGATCGAAGTTAGGCTGGTAAGAGCCGCGAGCGATCCTTGAAGCTGTCCCTGATGGTCGT
CATCTACCTGCCTGGACAGCATGGCCTGCAACGCGGGCATCCCGATGCCGCCGGAAGCGAGAAGAATCAT
AATGGGGAAGGCCATCCAGCCTCGCGTCGCGAACGCCAGCAAGACGTAGCCCAGCGCGTCGGCCGCCATG
CCGGCGATAATGGCCTGCTTCTCGCCGAAACGTTTGGTGGCGGGACCAGTGACGAAGGCTTGAGCGAGGG
CGTGCAAGATTCCGAATACCGCAAGCGACAGGCCGATCATCGTCGCGCTCCAGCGAAAGCGGTCCTCGCC
GAAAATGACCCAGAGCGCTGCCGGCACCTGTCCTACGAGTTGCATGATAAAGAAGACAGTCATAAGTGCG
GCGACGATAGTCATGCCCCGCGCCCACCGGAAGGAGCTGACTGGGTTGAAGGCTCTCAAGGGCATCGGTC
GAGATCCCGGTGCCTAATGAGTGAGCTAACTTACATTAATTGCGTTGCGCTCACTGCCCGCTTTCCAGTC
GGGAAACCTGTCGTGCCAGCTGCATTAATGAATCGGCCAACGCGCGGGGAGAGGCGGTTTGCGTATTGGG
CGCCAGGGTGGTTTTTCTTTTCACCAGTGAGACGGGCAACAGCTGATTGCCCTTCACCGCCTGGCCCTGA
GAGAGTTGCAGCAAGCGGTCCACGCTGGTTTGCCCCAGCAGGCGAAAATCCTGTTTGATGGTGGTTAACG
GCGGGATATAACATGAGCTGTCTTCGGTATCGTCGTATCCCACTACCGAGATATCCGCACCAACGCGCAG
CCCGGACTCGGTAATGGCGCGCATTGCGCCCAGCGCCATCTGATCGTTGGCAACCAGCATCGCAGTGGGA
ACGATGCCCTCATTCAGCATTTGCATGGTTTGTTGAAAACCGGACATGGCACTCCAGTCGCCTTCCCGTT
CCGCTATCGGCTGAATTTGATTGCGAGTGAGATATTTATGCCAGCCAGCCAGACGCAGACGCGCCGAGAC
AGAACTTAATGGGCCCGCTAACAGCGCGATTTGCTGGTGACCCAATGCGACCAGATGCTCCACGCCCAGT
CGCGTACCGTCTTCATGGGAGAAAATAATACTGTTGATGGGTGTCTGGTCAGAGACATCAAGAAATAACG
CCGGAACATTAGTGCAGGCAGCTTCCACAGCAATGGCATCCTGGTCATCCAGCGGATAGTTAATGATCAG
CCCACTGACGCGTTGCGCGAGAAGATTGTGCACCGCCGCTTTACAGGCTTCGACGCCGCTTCGTTCTACC
ATCGACACCACCACGCTGGCACCCAGTTGATCGGCGCGAGATTTAATCGCCGCGACAATTTGCGACGGCG
CGTGCAGGGCCAGACTGGAGGTGGCAACGCCAATCAGCAACGACTGTTTGCCCGCCAGTTGTTGTGCCAC
GCGGTTGGGAATGTAATTCAGCTCCGCCATCGCCGCTTCCACTTTTTCCCGCGTTTTCGCAGAAACGTGG
CTGGCCTGGTTCACCACGCGGGAAACGGTCTGATAAGAGACACCGGCATACTCTGCGACATCGTATAACG
TTACTGGTTTCACATTCACCACCCTGAATTGACTCTCTTCCGGGCGCTATCATGCCATACCGCGAAAGGT
TTTGCGCCATTCGATGGTGTCCGGGATCTCGACGCTCTCCCTTATGCGACTCCTGCATTAGGAAGCAGCC
CAGTAGTAGGTTGAGGCCGTTGAGCACCGCCGCCGCAAGGAATGGTGCATGCAAGGAGATGGCGCCCAAC
AGTCCCCCGGCCACGGGGCCTGCCACCATACCCACGCCGAAACAAGCGCTCATGAGCCCGAAGTGGCGAG
CCCGATCTTCCCCATCGGTGATGTCGGCGATATAGGCGCCAGCAACCGCACCTGTGGCGCCGGTGATGCC
GGCCACGATGCGTCCGGCGTAGAGGATCGAGATCTCGATCCCGCGAAATTAATACGACTCACTATAGGGG
AATTGTGAGCGGATAACAATTCCCCACTAGTAATAATTTTGTTTAACTTTAAGAAGGAGATATACCATGG
CCCCTATACTAGGTTATTGGAAAATTAAGGGCCTTGTGCAACCCACTCGACTTCTTTTGGAATATCTTGA
AGAAAAATATGAAGAGCATTTGTATGAGCGCGATGAAGGTGATAAATGGCGAAACAAAAAGTTTGAATTG
GGTTTGGAGTTTCCCAATCTTCCTTATTATATTGATGGTGATGTTAAATTAACACAGTCTATGGCCATCA
TACGTTATATAGCTGACAAGCACAACATGTTGGGTGGTTGTCCAAAAGAGCGTGCAGAGATTTCAATGCT
TGAAGGAGCGGTTTTGGATATTAGATACGGTGTTTCGAGAATTGCATATAGTAAAGACTTTGAAACTCTC
AAAGTTGATTTTCTTAGCAAGCTACCTGAAATGCTGAAAATGTTCGAAGATCGTTTATGTCATAAAACAT
ATTTAAATGGTGATCATGTAACCCATCCTGACTTCATGTTGTATGACGCTCTTGATGTTGTTTTATACAT
GGACCCAATGTGCCTGGATGCGTTCCCAAAATTAGTTTGTTTTAAAAAACGTATTGAAGCTATCCCACAA
ATTGATAAGTACTTGAAATCCAGCAAGTATATAGCATGGCCTTTGCAGGGCTGGCAAGCCACGTTTGGTG
GTGGCGACCATCCGCCAAAATCGGATGGTACCGGCAGCGGCGAAAACCTTTACTTCCAGGGCCATATGCT
CGAGCTTAAGCAATTGGGATCCATGGCTTCTGCGCCAGCTCTACCGCGTGAACAGCAATCCCCGGCACAA
CCTCCGCCACCACCACAACAGCAGCAACCACCGCAGCAGCAGGTACCTCCACCGCCATCCTCTGCGGACG
TGGACGCCCAAAATGCGGCCGCTATGATGATGGCAGCGGGCGGAGCTAATAGTACTCCTGGATCGGTATC
TTCGCCCAATCTACCCACCGATTCCAGCCAGGTGGCACTACCGCCACCAGAGCCGCGCTATTCATACGTG
GACGTAAACGTGAGCAACTTCCAGCTTATTGGTCAGCAGTTGGTACTGCCACCCAATACTCCGTTCCTGC
ACGCCAATCCCGGAATCAAACACATGGTCGTCAACGCCGTGGAGCGCACGATAACCGACTGGTTGCAGCC
TATTGTGGACCGAAGCATCCGCATTGCCTGTGCCACCACCGAGCAGATCATCCGCAAGGACTTCGCCCTG
GATGCTGACGAGAACCGAATGCGCACTGCCGCTCATCAGATGGTACGAAACCTTGCCGCCGGCATGGCCA
TGATTACCGGTAAGGATGAGATAGCGCGTGCTATTAGCCAGAATCTGCACAAGGCCTTGCTGTCGGGTCT
AAATGGGATGCCCAGCATGGCTGAGATCCAAGCTGCTGCTATGCAGTTAGCCAGCGAAAATGTTGAGCTA
GTTTGCGCTTTCATTCAGAAAACATCTGCTGAAAAGGCAGCCGCAGAGATCGATAGGCGTCTAAGCACCG
ATTTCGAGACCAGAAAAATTGCTCGTGAAGAGGGCAACCGCTTTGTGGACGCCCAGATCCTCACCTATCA
ACAGGAGCGTCTTCCAGAAGCAGTGCGCATCAAGGTGGGCGCGGCTCCAGCTACACTTTATGCTGTGTAC
TCGGAGTTCGCTAGAAGCATACCTGGCTTCCAGCAGATGAGCGATCGCGATATTGCCCTGTTTGTGCCCA
AGCCGACGGATTTGTCTCAGCCAAATGTGTTTGCTAATTGATCTAGAGCTAGCCCTAGGAGATCCGGCTG
CTAACAAAGCCCGAAAGGAAGCTGAGTTGGCTGCTGCCACCGCTGAGCAATAACTAGCATAACCCCTTGG
GGCCTCTAAACGGGTCTTGAGGGGTTTTTTGCTGAAAGGAGGAACTATATCCGGATATCCCGCAAGAGGC
CCGGCAGTACCGGCATAACCAAGCCTATGCCTACAGCATCCAGGGTGACGGTGCCGAGGATGACGATGAG
CGCATTGTTAGATTTCATACACGGTGCCTGACTGCGTTAGCAATTTAACTGTGATAAACTACCGCATTAA
AGCTTATCGATGATAAGCTGTCAAACATGAGAA
